>Addgene plasmid #21376 | pCG144 | depositor full sequence | sequence record 9870 | Author sequence
CTTTCCTGCGTTATCCCCTGATTCTGTGGATAACCGTATTACCGCTAGCCAGGAAGAGTTTGTAGAAACG
CAAAAAGGCCATCCGTCAGGATGGCCTTCTGCTTAGTTTGATGCCTGGCAGTTTATGGCGGGCGTCCTGC
CCGCCACCCTCCGGGCCGTTGCTTCACAACGTTCAAATCCGCTCCCGGCGGATTTGTCCTACTCAGGAGA
GCGTTCACCGACAAACAACAGATAAAACGAAAGGCCCAGTCTTCCGACTGAGCCTTTCGTTTTATTTGAT
GCCTGGCAGTTCCCTACTCTCGCGTTAACGCTAGCATGGATCTCGGGCCCCAAATAATGATTTTATTTTG
ACTGATAGTGACCTGTTCGTTGCAACAAATTGATGAGCAATGCTTTTTTATAATGCCAACTTTGTACAAA
AAAGCAGGCTTAAAAATGGTCTCCAAGGGAGAGGAGGATAACATGGCTATCATCAAGGAGTTCATGAGAT
TCAAGGTCCACATGGAGGGATCCGTCAACGGACACGAGTTCGAGATCGAGGGAGAGGGAGAGGGAAGACC
ATACGAGGGAACCCAGACCGCTAAGCTTAAGGTCACCAAGGGAGGACCAGTAAGTTTAAACATATATATA
CTAACTAACCCTGATTATTTAAATTTTCAGCTTCCATTCGCTTGGGATATCCTTTCCCCACAGTTCATGT
ACGGATCCAAGGCTTACGTCAAGCACCCAGCTGATATCCCAGATTACCTTAAGCTTTCCTTCCCAGAGGG
ATTCAAGTGGGAGAGAGTCATGAACTTCGAGGATGGAGGAGTCGTCACCGTCACCCAGGATTCCTCCGTA
AGTTTAAACAGTTCGGTACTAACTAACCATACATATTTAAATTTTCAGCTTCAGGATGGAGAGTTCATCT
ACAAGGTCAAGCTTAGAGGAACCAACTTCCCATCCGATGGACCAGTCATGCAGAAGAAGACCATGGGATG
GGAGGCTTCCTCCGAGAGAATGTACCCAGAGGATGGAGCTCTTAAGGGAGAGATCAAGCAGAGACTTAAG
CTTAAGGATGGAGTAAGTTTAAACATGATTTTACTAACTAACTAATCTGATTTAAATTTTCAGGGACACT
ACGATGCTGAGGTCAAGACCACCTACAAGGCTAAGAAGCCAGTCCAGCTTCCAGGAGCTTACAACGTCAA
CATCAAGCTTGATATCACCTCCCACAACGAGGATTACACCATCGTCGAGCAGTACGAGAGAGCTGAGGGA
AGACACTCCACCGGAGGAATGGATGAGCTTTACAAGACCCAGCTTTCTTGTACAAAGTTGGCATTATAAG
AAAGCATTGCTTATCAATTTGTTGCAACGAACAGGTCACTATCAGTCAAAATAAAATCATTATTTGCCAT
CCAGCTGCAGCTCTGGCCCGTGTCTCAAAATCTCTGATGTTACATTGCACAAGATAAAAATATATCATCA
TGAACAATAAAACTGTCTGCTTACATAAACAGTAATACAAGGGGTGTTATGAGCCATATTCAACGGGAAA
CGTCGAGGCCGCGATTAAATTCCAACATGGATGCTGATTTATATGGGTATAAATGGGCTCGCGATAATGT
CGGGCAATCAGGTGCGACAATCTATCGCTTGTATGGGAAGCCCGATGCGCCAGAGTTGTTTCTGAAACAT
GGCAAAGGTAGCGTTGCCAATGATGTTACAGATGAGATGGTCAGACTAAACTGGCTGACGGAATTTATGC
CTCTTCCGACCATCAAGCATTTTATCCGTACTCCTGATGATGCATGGTTACTCACCACTGCGATCCCCGG
AAAAACAGCATTCCAGGTATTAGAAGAATATCCTGATTCAGGTGAAAATATTGTTGATGCGCTGGCAGTG
TTCCTGCGCCGGTTGCATTCGATTCCTGTTTGTAATTGTCCTTTTAACAGCGATCGCGTATTTCGTCTCG
CTCAGGCGCAATCACGAATGAATAACGGTTTGGTTGATGCGAGTGATTTTGATGACGAGCGTAATGGCTG
GCCTGTTGAACAAGTCTGGAAAGAAATGCATAAACTTTTGCCATTCTCACCGGATTCAGTCGTCACTCAT
GGTGATTTCTCACTTGATAACCTTATTTTTGACGAGGGGAAATTAATAGGTTGTATTGATGTTGGACGAG
TCGGAATCGCAGACCGATACCAGGATCTTGCCATCCTATGGAACTGCCTCGGTGAGTTTTCTCCTTCATT
ACAGAAACGGCTTTTTCAAAAATATGGTATTGATAATCCTGATATGAATAAATTGCAGTTTCATTTGATG
CTCGATGAGTTTTTCTAATCAGAATTGGTTAATTGGTTGTAACACTGGCAGAGCATTACGCTGACTTGAC
GGGACGGCGCAAGCTCATGACCAAAATCCCTTAACGTGAGTTTTCGTTCCACTGAGCGTCAGACCCCGTA
GAAAAGATCAAAGGATCTTCTTGAGATCCTTTTTTTCTGCGCGTAATCTGCTGCTTGCAAACAAAAAAAC
CACCGCTACCAGCGGTGGTTTGTTTGCCGGATCAAGAGCTACCAACTCTTTTTCCGAAGGTAACTGGCTT
CAGCAGAGCGCAGATACCAAATACTGTCCTTCTAGTGTAGCCGTAGTTAGGCCACCACTTCAAGAACTCT
GTAGCACCGCCTACATACCTCGCTCTGCTAATCCTGTTACCAGTGGCTGCTGCCAGTGGCGATAAGTCGT
GTCTTACCGGGTTGGACTCAAGACGATAGTTACCGGATAAGGCGCAGCGGTCGGGCTGAACGGGGGGTTC
GTGCACACAGCCCAGCTTGGAGCGAACGACCTACACCGAACTGAGATACCTACAGCGTGAGCTATGAGAA
AGCGCCACGCTTCCCGAAGGGAGAAAGGCGGACAGGTATCCGGTAAGCGGCAGGGTCGGAACAGGAGAGC
GCACGAGGGAGCTTCCAGGGGGAAACGCCTGGTATCTTTATAGTCCTGTCGGGTTTCGCCACCTCTGACT
TGAGCGTCGATTTTTGTGATGCTCGTCAGGGGGGCGGAGCCTATGGAAAAACGCCAGCAACGCGGCCTTT
TTACGGTTCCTGGCCTTTTGCTGGCCTTTTGCTCACATGTT
Features (pLannotate 1.2.2; 8 found; start..end, strand, type, name):
      1..46      +  rep_origin     RSF ori (fragment): Plasmids containing the RSF 1030 origin of replication can be propagated in E. coli cells that contain additional plasmids with compatible origins.
     73..100     -  terminator     rrnB T2 terminator: transcription terminator T2 from the E. coli rrnB gene
    232..275     +  terminator     rrnB T1 terminator: Escherichia coli rrnB; transcription terminator T1 from the E. coli rrnB gene
    331..430     +  protein_bind   attL1: mutant version of attL; recombination site for the Gateway® LR reaction LR Clonase™
    436..1296    +  CDS            mCherry: mCherry is a basic (constitutively fluorescent) red fluorescent protein published in 2004, derived from Discosoma sp.. It is reported to be a very rapidly-maturing monomer with low acid sensitivity.
   1297..1396    -  protein_bind   attL2: mutant version of attL; recombination site for the Gateway® LR reaction LR Clonase™
   1519..2328    +  CDS            KanR: aminoglycoside phosphotransferase; aph(3')-Ia; confers resistance to kanamycin in bacteria or G418 (Geneticin®) in eukaryotes
   2471..3059    +  rep_origin     ori: high-copy-number ColE1/pMB1/pBR322/pUC origin of replication
