[The description below was written by a language model from this plasmid's Addgene catalogue record and pLannotate feature annotations shown in this document.]
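Description:
pCG144 is a Gateway entry clone built in the pDONR201 donor backbone, carrying an mCherry coding sequence of roughly 0.87 kb in a plasmid of about 3.1 kb. It was made by a BP-type recombination that consumed the donor vector's attP1 and attP2 sites. Accordingly, the annotated sequence shows the mCherry open reading frame flanked by attL1 upstream and attL2 downstream. These are the sites recognised by LR Clonase, which transfers the insert directionally into attR-containing destination vectors. The plasmid is maintained in E. coli through a high-copy ColE1/pUC-type origin and selected with kanamycin via an aminoglycoside phosphotransferase gene. A short fragment annotated as RSF ori is also detected at the start of the sequence, but it is only a partial match. The rrnB T1 and T2 terminators sit upstream of attL1, where they shield the insert from read-through transcription originating in the backbone.

As expected for an entry clone, no promoter, 3' UTR or other expression elements for the fluorescent protein are annotated, so the plasmid is a modular building block rather than an expression construct. mCherry is a rapidly maturing monomeric red fluorescent protein derived from Discosoma. The catalogue lists C. elegans as the insert species, which may indicate a version adapted for nematode expression, although the record does not say so explicitly. The associated publication examines 3' UTR control of gene expression in the C. elegans germline. This suggests that the mCherry module was intended to be combined with promoter and 3' UTR modules by Gateway recombination to assemble reporter transgenes, but the record does not describe specific downstream constructs.
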