Addgene plasmid #21376: pCG144
Depositing lab: Geraldine Seydoux. Depositing organization: Johns Hopkins University and School of Medicine. Publication: 3' UTRs are the primary regulators of gene expression in the C. elegans germline. Merritt C, Rasoloson D, Ko D, Seydoux G. Curr Biol. 2008 Oct 14;18(19):1476-82. doi: 10.1016/j.cub.2008.08.013. Epub 2008 Sep 25. PubMed 18818082.
Backbone
  Vector backbone: pDONR201
  Backbone size w/o insert (bp): 2257
  Vector type: Gateway
Growth in bacteria
  Bacterial resistance: Kanamycin, 50 μg/mL
  Growth temperature: 37°C
  Growth strain: DH5alpha
  Copy number: Unknown
Gene/Insert
  Gene/Insert name: mCherry in pDONR201
  Species: C. elegans (nematode)
  Insert size (bp): 866
  Cloning method: Gateway Cloning; 5′ cloning site attP1 (destroyed during cloning); 3′ cloning site attP2 (destroyed during cloning)
  Sequencing primers: 5′ n/a; 3′ n/a
Terms and licenses: Academic/Nonprofit Terms; Industry Terms: Not Available to Industry
How to cite: pCG144 was a gift from Geraldine Seydoux (Addgene plasmid # 21376 ; http://n2t.net/addgene:21376 ; RRID:Addgene_21376)
