>Addgene plasmid #21376 | pCG144 | addgene partial sequence | sequence record 27163 | 21376 with pDONR201F 5'-TCGCGTTAACGCTAGCATGGATCTC
TTCGTTGCAACAAATTGATGAGCAATGCTTTTTTATAATGCCAACTTTGTACAAAAAAGCAGGCTTAAAA
ATGGTCTCCAAGGGAGAGGAGGATAACATGGCTATCATCAAGGAGTTCATGAGATTCAAGGTCCACATGG
AGGGATCCGTCAACGGACACGAGTTCGAGATCGAGGGAGAGGGAGAGGGAAGACCATACGAGGGAACCCA
GACCGCTAAGCTTAAGGTCACCAAGGGAGGACCAGTAAGTTTAAACATATATATACTAACTAACCCTGAT
TATTTAAATTTTCAGCTTCCATTCGCTTGGGATATCCTTTCCCCACAGTTCATGTACGGATCCAAGGCTT
ACGTCAAGCACCCAGCTGATATCCCAGATTACCTTAAGCTTTCCTTCCCAGAGGGATTCAAGTGGGAGAG
AGTCATGAACTTCGAGGATGGAGGAGTCGTCACCGTCACCCAGGATTCCTCCGTAAGTTTAAACAGTTCG
GTACTAACTAACCATACATATTTAAATTTTCAGCTTCAGGATGGAGAGTTCATCTACAAGGTCAAGCTTA
GAGGAACCAACTTCCCATCCGATGGACCAGTCATGCAGAAGAAGACCATGGGATGGGAGGCTTCCTCCGA
GAGAATGTACCCAGAGGATGGAGCTCTTAAGGGAGAGATCAAGCAGAGACTTAAGCTTAAGGATGGAGTA
AGTTTAAACATGATTTTACTAACTAACTAATCTGATTTAAATTTTCAGGGACACTACGATGCTGAGGTCA
AGACACCTACA
